Addgene plasmid #169928: U6-U57C
Purpose: WT U6 with a U57C mutation
Depositing lab: Aaron Hoskins. Depositing organization: University of Wisconsin, Madison. Publication: Saccharomyces cerevisiae Ecm2 Modulates the Catalytic Steps of pre-mRNA Splicing. van der Feltz C, Nikolai B, Schneider C, Paulson JC, Fu X, Hoskins AA. RNA. 2021 Feb 5. pii: rna.077727.120. doi: 10.1261/rna.077727.120. PubMed 33547186.
Backbone
  Vector backbone: pRS314
  Backbone manufacturer: ATCC
  Backbone size w/o insert (bp): 4783
  Total vector size (bp): 1217
  Vector type: Bacterial Expression, Yeast Expression
  Selectable markers: TRP1
Growth in bacteria
  Bacterial resistance: Ampicillin, 100 μg/mL
  Growth temperature: 37°C
  Growth strain: DH5alpha
  Copy number: Unknown
Gene/Insert
  Gene/Insert name: U6 U57C (alt names: pRS314-U6 U57C; pAAH1028)
  Species: S. cerevisiae (budding yeast)
Terms and licenses: Academic/Nonprofit Terms; Industry Terms: Not Available to Industry
Depositor comments: Please note that this plasmid contains an additional IS4-like element ISVsa5 family transposase compared to the pRS314 backbone.
How to cite: U6-U57C was a gift from Aaron Hoskins (Addgene plasmid # 169928 ; http://n2t.net/addgene:169928 ; RRID:Addgene_169928)
