[The description below was written by a language model from this plasmid's Addgene catalogue record and pLannotate feature annotations shown in this document.]
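Description:
U6-U57C is a yeast–E. coli shuttle plasmid built on the pRS314 backbone that carries the Saccharomyces cerevisiae U6 spliceosomal small nuclear RNA gene with a single U-to-C substitution at position 57, in an otherwise wild-type sequence. In bacteria it is propagated through a high-copy ColE1/pUC-type origin and selected with ampicillin via the β-lactamase gene. In yeast the CEN6/ARS element maintains it as a stable, low-copy centromeric plasmid, and the TRP1 marker with its own promoter allows selection in tryptophan auxotrophs. An f1 origin is also present for single-stranded DNA production.

The U6 ncRNA is annotated within the split pBluescript-type polylinker, interrupting the lacZα region and flanked by the T3 and T7 phage promoters and the upstream lac promoter/operator, which are standard backbone elements. No dedicated yeast promoter is annotated for the insert. The cloned fragment extends beyond the annotated RNA on both sides, but the record does not state whether this flanking sequence contains the native U6 transcription signals.

The depositor notes that the plasmid contains an additional IS4-like ISVsa5 family transposase insertion relative to pRS314. This fits the unannotated stretch between the CEN/ARS and the AmpR promoter, which is adjacent to an RNA-OUT feature. It also helps explain why the sequenced record is 6,409 nt, whereas the catalogue's total size field is clearly inconsistent with the backbone size. The associated work concerns the catalytic steps of pre-mRNA splicing in budding yeast, so the construct is presumably used to supply a mutant U6 allele for genetic and functional analysis of the spliceosome.
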