Features (pLannotate 1.2.2; 21 found; start..end, strand, type, name):
      1..22      +  protein_bind   CAP binding site: CAP binding activates transcription in the presence of cAMP. E. coli catabolite activator protein
     37..67      +  promoter       lac promoter: promoter for the E. coli lac operon
     75..91      +  protein_bind   lac operator: The lac repressor binds to the lac operator to inhibit transcription in E. coli. This inhibition can be relieved by adding lactose or isopropyl-β-D-thiogalactopyranoside (IPTG). lac repressor encoded by lacI
    136..154     +  promoter       T3 promoter: promoter for bacteriophage T3 RNA polymerase
    166..219     -  misc_feature   MCS (fragment): pBluescript multiple cloning site
    258..370     +  ncRNA          U6: Accession: RF00026 - U6 spliceosomal RNA
    516..557     -  misc_feature   MCS (fragment): pBluescript multiple cloning site
    566..584     -  promoter       T7 promoter: promoter for bacteriophage T7 RNA polymerase
    587..744     +  CDS            lacZα (fragment): LacZα fragment of β-galactosidase; lacZ fragment
    748..1176    +  rep_origin     f1 ori (sequence partly withheld): f1 bacteriophage origin of replication; arrow indicates direction of (+) strand synthesis
   1204..1255    -  misc_feature   bom (fragment): basis of mobility region from pBR322
   1306..1980    -  CDS            TRP1: phosphoribosylanthranilate isomerase, required for tryptophan biosynthesis; S. cerevisiae TRP1; yeast auxotrophic marker
   1981..2128    -  promoter       TRP1 promoter: S. cerevisiae TRP1
   2266..2315    -  misc_feature   bom (fragment): basis of mobility region from pBR322
   2417..2452    -  CDS            rop (fragment): Rop protein, which maintains plasmids at low copy number; rop
   2520..3023    -  misc_feature   CEN/ARS: S. cerevisiae CEN6 centromere fused to an autonomously replicating sequence
   3113..3182    -  ncRNA          RNA-OUT: Accession: RF00240 - RNA-OUT
   4398..4502    +  promoter       AmpR promoter: bla
   4503..5363    +  CDS            AmpR: β-lactamase; bla; confers resistance to ampicillin, carbenicillin, and related antibiotics
   5534..6122    +  rep_origin     ori: high-copy-number ColE1/pMB1/pBR322/pUC origin of replication
   6305..6397    +  CDS            lacI (fragment): lac repressor; lacI; The lac repressor binds to the lac operator to inhibit transcription in E. coli. This inhibition can be relieved by adding lactose or isopropyl-β-D-thiogalactopyranoside (IPTG).
>Addgene plasmid #169928 | U6-U57C | addgene full sequence | sequence record 334799 | Addgene NGS Result
TAATGTGAGTTAGCTCACTCATTAGGCACCCCAGGCTTTACACTTTATGCTTCCGGCTCGTATGTTGTGT
GGAATTGTGAGCGGATAACAATTTCACACAGGAAACAGCTATGACCATGATTACGCCAAGCTCGAAATTA
ACCCTCACTAAAGGGAACAAAAGCTGGTACCGGGCCCCCCCTCGAGGTCGACGGTATCGATAAGCTTGAT
ATCGAATTCTTCGGCTACTATAAATAAATGTTTTTTTCGCAACTATGTGTTCGCGAAGTAACCCTTCGTG
GACATTTGGTCAATTTGAAACAATACAGAGATGACCAGCAGTTCCCCTGCATAAGGATGAACCGTTTTAC
AAAGAGATTTATTTCGTTTTTTTTTATCATCGAGTGAAGTATCGTGACTTGTACATTTGAAGATACCCAG
CGTACAGCAGTGTATCTTTATCTTCCTGTATGATATAGATAACTAACATCTCGAATAGAAAATTGTCTCG
CGTTCGAACCTAAGCCTTTGCTATCGGATCCACTAGTTCTAGAGCGGCCGCCACCGCGGTGGAGCTCCAA
TTCGCCCTATAGTGAGTCGTATTACAATTCACTGGCCGTCGTTTTACAACGTCGTGACTGGGAAAACCCT
GGCGTTACCCAACTTAATCGCCTTGCAGCACATCCCCCTTTCGCCAGCTGGCGTAATAGCGAAGAGGCCC
GCACCGATCGCCCTTCCCAACAGTTGCGCAGCCTGAATGGCGAATGG
[124 nt withheld, positions 748-871]
C
[91 nt withheld, positions 873-963]
A
[49 nt withheld, positions 965-1013]
CCTTTGACGTTGGAGTCCACGTTCTTT
[37 nt withheld, positions 1041-1077]
ACCCTATCTCGGTCTATTCTTTTGATTTATAAGGGATTTTGCCGATTTCGGCCTATTGGTTAAAAAATGA
GCTGATTTAACAAAAATTTAACGCGAATTTTAACAAAATATTAACGCTTACAATTTCCTGATGCGGTATT
TTCTCCTTACGCATCTGTGCGGTATTTCACACCGCATAGATCGGCAAGTGCACAAACAATACTTAAATAA
ATACTACTCAGTAATAACCTATTTCTTAGCATTTTTGACGAAATTTGCTATTTTGTTAGAGTCTTTTACA
CCATTTGTCTCCACACCTCCGCTTACATCAACACCAATAACGCCATTTAATCTAAGCGCATCACCAACAT
TTTCTGGCGTCAGTCCACCAGCTAACATAAAATGTAAGCTTTCGGGGCTCTCTTGCCTTCCAACCCAGTC
AGAAATCGAGTTCCAATCCAAAAGTTCACCTGTCCCACCTGCTTCTGAATCAAACAAGGGAATAAACGAA
TGAGGTTTCTGTGAAGCTGCACTGAGTAGTATGTTGCAGTCTTTTGGAAATACGAGTCTTTTAATAACTG
GCAAACCGAGGAACTCTTGGTATTCTTGCCACGACTCATCTCCATGCAGTTGGACGATATCAATGCCGTA
ATCATTGACCAGAGCCAAAACATCCTCCTTAGGTTGATTACGAAACACGCCAACCAAGTATTTCGGAGTG
CCTGAACTATTTTTATATGCTTTTACAAGACTTGAAATTTTCCTTGCAATAACCGGGTCAATTGTTCTCT
TTCTATTGGGCACACATATAATACCCAGCAAGTCAGCATCGGAATCTAGAGCACATTCTGCGGCCTCTGT
GCTCTGCAAGCCGCAAACTTTCACCAATGGACCAGAACTACCTGTGAAATTAATAACAGACATACTCCAA
GCTGCCTTTGTGTGCTTAATCACGTATACTCACGTGCTCAATAGTCACCAATGCCCTCCCTCTTGGCCCT
CTCCTTTTCTTTTTTCGACCGAATTAATTCTTAATCGGCAAAAAAAGAAAAGCTCCGGATCAAGATTGTA
CGTAAGGTGACAAGCTATTTTTCAATAAAGAATATCTTCCACTACTGCCATCTGGCGTCATAACTGCAAA
GTACACATATATTACGATGCTGTTCTATTAAATGCTTCCTATATTATATATATAGTAATGTCGTGATCTA
TGGTGCACTCTCAGTACAATCTGCTCTGATGCCGCATAGTTAAGCCAGCCCCGACACCCGCCAACACCCG
CTGACGCGCCCTGACGGGCTTGTCTGCTCCCGGCATCCGCTTACAGACAAGCTGTGACCGTCTCCGGGAG
CTGCATGTGTCAGAGGTTTTCACCGTCATCACCGAAACGCGCGAGACGAAAGGGCCTCGTGATACGCCTA
TTTTTATAGGTTAATGTCATGATAATAATGGTTTCTTAGACGGATCGCTTGCCTGTAACTTACACGCGCC
TCGTATCTTTTAATGATGGAATAATTTGGGAATTTACTCTGTGTTTATTTATTTTTATGTTTTGTATTTG
GATTTTAGAAAGTAAATAAAGAAGGTAGAAGAGTTACGGAATGAAGAAAAAAAAATAAACAAAGGTTTAA
AAAATTTCAACAAAAAGCGTACTTTACATATATATTTATTAGACAAGAAAAGCAGATTAAATAGATATAC
ATTCGATTAACGATAAGTAAAATGTAAAATCACAGGATTTTCGTGTGTGGTCTTCTACACAGACAAGATG
AAACAATTCGGCATTAATACCTGAGAGCAGGAAGAGCAAGATAAAAGGTAGTATTTGTTGGCGATCCCCC
TAGAGTCTTTTACATCTTCGGAAAACAAAAACTATTTTTTCTTTAATTTCTTTTTTTACTTTCTATTTTT
AATTTATATATTTATATTAAAAAATTTAAATTATAATTATTTTTATAGCACGTGATGAAAAGGACCCAGG
TGGCACTTTTCGGGGAAATGTGCGCGGAACCCTGATGAATCCCCTAATGATTTTTATCAAAATCATTAAG
TTAAGGTAGATACACATCTTGTCATATGATCAAATGGTTTCGCCAAAAATCAATAATCAGACAACAAAAT
GTGCGAACTCGATATTTTACACGACTCTCTTTACCAATTCTGCCCCGAATTACACTTAAAACGACTCAAC
AGCTTAACGTTGGCTTGCCACGCCTTACTTGACTGTAAAACTCTCACTCTTACCGAACTTGGCCGTAACC
TGCCAACCAAAGCGAGAACAAAACATAACATCAAACGAATCGACCGATTGTTAGGTAATCGTCACCTCCA
CAAAGAGCGACTCGCTGTATACCGTTGGCATGCTAGCTTTATCTGTTCGGGCAATACGATGCCCATTGTA
CTTGTTGACTGGTCTGATATCCGTGAGCAAAAACGGCTTATGGTATTGCGAGCTTCAGTCGCACTACACG
GTCGTTCTGTTACTCTTTATGAGAAAGCGTTCCCGCTTTCAGAGCAATGTTCAAAGAAAGCTCATGACCA
ATTTCTAGCCGACCTTGCGAGCATTCTACCGAGTAACACCACACCGCTCATTGTCAGTGATGCTGGCTTT
AAAGTGCCATGGTATAAATCCGTTGAGAAGCTGGGTTGGTACTGGTTAAGTCGAGTAAGAGGAAAAGTAC
AATATGCAGACCTAGGAGCGGAAAACTGGAAACCTATCAGCAACTTACATGATATGTCATCTAGTCACTC
AAAGACTTTAGGCTATAAGAGGCTGACTAAAAGCAATCCAATCTCATGCCAAATTCTATTGTATAAATCT
CGCTCTAAAGGCCGAAAAAATCAGCGCTCGACACGGACTCATTGTCACCACCCGTCACATAAAATCTACT
CAGCGTCGGCAAAGGAGCCATGGATTCTAGCAACTAACTTACCTGTTGAAATTCGAACACCCAAACAACT
TGTTAATATCTATTCGAAGCGAATGCAGATTGAAGAAACCTTCCGAGACTTGAAAAGTCCTGCCTACGGA
CTAGGCCTACGCCATAGCCGAACGAGCAGCTCAGAGCGTTTTGATATCATGCTGCTAATCGCCCTGATGC
TTCAACTAACATGTTGGCTTGCGGGCGTTCATGCTCAGAAACAAGGTTGGGACAAGCACTTCCAGGCTAA
CACAGTCAGAAATCGAAACGTACTCTCAACAGTTCGCTTAGGCATGGAAGTTTTGCGGCATTCTGGCTAC
ACAATAACAAGGGAAGACTTACTCGTGGCTGCAACCCTACTAGCTCAAAATTTATTCACACATGGTTACG
CTTTGGGGAAATTATGAGGGGATCTCTCAGCGCGGAACCCCTATTTGTTTATTTTTCTAAATACATTCAA
ATATGTATCCGCTCATGAGACAATAACCCTGATAAATGCTTCAATAATATTGAAAAAGGAAGAGTATGAG
TATTCAACATTTCCGTGTCGCCCTTATTCCCTTTTTTGCGGCATTTTGCCTTCCTGTTTTTGCTCACCCA
GAAACGCTGGTGAAAGTAAAAGATGCTGAAGATCAGTTGGGTGCACGAGTGGGTTACATCGAACTGGATC
TCAACAGCGGTAAGATCCTTGAGAGTTTTCGCCCCGAAGAACGTTTTCCAATGATGAGCACTTTTAAAGT
TCTGCTATGTGGCGCGGTATTATCCCGTATTGACGCCGGGCAAGAGCAACTCGGTCGCCGCATACACTAT
TCTCAGAATGACTTGGTTGAGTACTCACCAGTCACAGAAAAGCATCTTACGGATGGCATGACAGTAAGAG
AATTATGCAGTGCTGCCATAACCATGAGTGATAACACTGCGGCCAACTTACTTCTGACAACGATCGGAGG
ACCGAAGGAGCTAACCGCTTTTTTGCACAACATGGGGGATCATGTAACTCGCCTTGATCGTTGGGAACCG
GAGCTGAATGAAGCCATACCAAACGACGAGCGTGACACCACGATGCCTGTAGCAATGGCAACAACGTTGC
GCAAACTATTAACTGGCGAACTACTTACTCTAGCTTCCCGGCAACAATTAATAGACTGGATGGAGGCGGA
TAAAGTTGCAGGACCACTTCTGCGCTCGGCCCTTCCGGCTGGCTGGTTTATTGCTGATAAATCTGGAGCC
GGTGAGCGTGGGTCTCGCGGTATCATTGCAGCACTGGGGCCAGATGGTAAGCCCTCCCGTATCGTAGTTA
TCTACACGACGGGGAGTCAGGCAACTATGGATGAACGAAATAGACAGATCGCTGAGATAGGTGCCTCACT
GATTAAGCATTGGTAACTGTCAGACCAAGTTTACTCATATATACTTTAGATTGATTTAAAACTTCATTTT
TAATTTAAAAGGATCTAGGTGAAGATCCTTTTTGATAATCTCATGACCAAAATCCCTTAACGTGAGTTTT
CGTTCCACTGAGCGTCAGACCCCGTAGAAAAGATCAAAGGATCTTCTTGAGATCCTTTTTTTCTGCGCGT
AATCTGCTGCTTGCAAACAAAAAAACCACCGCTACCAGCGGTGGTTTGTTTGCCGGATCAAGAGCTACCA
ACTCTTTTTCCGAAGGTAACTGGCTTCAGCAGAGCGCAGATACCAAATACTGTTCTTCTAGTGTAGCCGT
AGTTAGGCCACCACTTCAAGAACTCTGTAGCACCGCCTACATACCTCGCTCTGCTAATCCTGTTACCAGT
GGCTGCTGCCAGTGGCGATAAGTCGTGTCTTACCGGGTTGGACTCAAGACGATAGTTACCGGATAAGGCG
CAGCGGTCGGGCTGAACGGGGGGTTCGTGCACACAGCCCAGCTTGGAGCGAACGACCTACACCGAACTGA
GATACCTACAGCGTGAGCTATGAGAAAGCGCCACGCTTCCCGAAGGGAGAAAGGCGGACAGGTATCCGGT
AAGCGGCAGGGTCGGAACAGGAGAGCGCACGAGGGAGCTTCCAGGGGGAAACGCCTGGTATCTTTATAGT
CCTGTCGGGTTTCGCCACCTCTGACTTGAGCGTCGATTTTTGTGATGCTCGTCAGGGGGGCGGAGCCTAT
GGAAAAACGCCAGCAACGCGGCCTTTTTACGGTTCCTGGCCTTTTGCTGGCCTTTTGCTCACATGTTCTT
TCCTGCGTTATCCCCTGATTCTGTGGATAACCGTATTACCGCCTTTGAGTGAGCTGATACCGCTCGCCGC
AGCCGAACGACCGAGCGCAGCGAGTCAGTGAGCGAGGAAGCGGAAGAGCGCCCAATACGCAAACCGCCTC
TCCCCGCGCGTTGGCCGATTCATTAATGCAGCTGGCACGACAGGTTTCCCGACTGGAAAGCGGGCAGTGA
GCGCAACGCAAT
